>Addgene plasmid #163390 | Bmpr2 gRNA#3 | addgene full sequence | sequence record 341109 | Addgene NGS Result
TTTGAATGTATTTAGAAAAATAAACAAATAGGGGTTCCGCGCACATTTCCCCGAAAAGTGCCACCTGACG
TGAGGGCCTATTTCCCATGATTCCTTCATATTTGCATATACGATACAAGGCTGTTAGAGAGATAATTAGA
ATTAATTTGACTGTAAACACAAAGATATTAGTACAAAATACGTGACGTAGAAAGTAATAATTTCTTGGGT
AGTTTGCAGTTTTAAAATTATGTTTTAAAATGGACTATCATATGCTTACCGTAACTTGAAAGTATTTCGA
TTTCTTGGCTTTATATATCTTGTGGAAAGGACGAAACACCGGATACGGAGCAGTATATAAGTTTTAGAGC
TAGAAATAGCAAGTTAAAATAAGGCTAGTCCGTTATCAACTTGAAAAAGTGGCACCGAGTCGGTGCTTTT
TTTCTAGACCCAGCTTTCTTGTACAAAGTTGGCATTAGATCCGCTGCATTAATGAATCGGCCAACGCGCG
GGGAGAGGCGGTTTGCGTATTGGGCGCTCTTCCGCTTCCTCGCTCACTGACTCGCTGCGCTCGGTCGTTC
GGCTGCGGCGAGCGGTATCAGCTCACTCAAAGGCGGTAATACGGTTATCCACAGAATCAGGGGATAACGC
AGGAAAGAACATGTGAGCAAAAGGCCAGAATTCGAGCTCGGTACCCGGGGATCCTCTAGAGTCGACCTGC
AGGCATGCAAGCTTGGCGTAATCATGGTCATAGCTGTTTCCTGTGTGAAATTGTTATCCGCTCACAATTC
CACACAACATACGAGCCGGAAGCATAAAGTGTAAAGCCTGGGGTGCCTAATGAGTGAGCTAACTCACATT
AATTGCGTTGCGCTCACTGCCCGCTTTCCAGTCGGGAAACCTGTCGTGCCAGCTGCATTAATGAATCGGC
CAACGCGCGGGGAGAGGCGGTTTGCGTATTGGGCGCTCTTCCGCTTCCTCGCTCACTGACTCGCTGCGCT
CGGTCGTTCGGCTGCGGCGAGCGGTATCAGCTCACTCAAAGGCGGTAATACGGTTATCCACAGAATCAGG
GGATAACGCAGGAAAGAACATGTGAGCAAAAGGCCAGCAAAAGGCCAGGAACCGTAAAAAGGCCGCGTTG
CTGGCGTTTTTCCATAGGCTCCGCCCCCCTGACGAGCATCACAAAAATCGACGCTCAAGTCAGAGGTGGC
GAAACCCGACAGGACTATAAAGATACCAGGCGTTTCCCCCTGGAAGCTCCCTCGTGCGCTCTCCTGTTCC
GACCCTGCCGCTTACCGGATACCTGTCCGCCTTTCTCCCTTCGGGAAGCGTGGCGCTTTCTCATAGCTCA
CGCTGTAGGTATCTCAGTTCGGTGTAGGTCGTTCGCTCCAAGCTGGGCTGTGTGCACGAACCCCCCGTTC
AGCCCGACCGCTGCGCCTTATCCGGTAACTATCGTCTTGAGTCCAACCCGGTAAGACACGACTTATCGCC
ACTGGCAGCAGCCACTGGTAACAGGATTAGCAGAGCGAGGTATGTAGGCGGTGCTACAGAGTTCTTGAAG
TGGTGGCCTAACTACGGCTACACTAGAAGAACAGTATTTGGTATCTGCGCTCTGCTGAAGCCAGTTACCT
TCGGAAAAAGAGTTGGTAGCTCTTGATCCGGCAAACAAACCACCGCTGGTAGCGGTGGTTTTTTTGTTTG
CAAGCAGCAGATTACGCGCAGAAAAAAAGGATCTCAAGAAGATCCTTTGATCTTTTCTACGGGGTCTGAC
GCTCAGTGGAACGAAAACTCACGTTAAGGGATTTTGGTCATGAGATTATCAAAAAGGATCTTCACCTAGA
TCCTTTTAAATTAAAAATGAAGTTTTAAATCAATCTAAAGTATATATGAGTAAACTTGGTCTGACAGTTA
CCAATGCTTAATCAGTGAGGCACCTATCTCAGCGATCTGTCTATTTCGTTCATCCATAGTTGCCTGACTC
CCCGTCGTGTAGATAACTACGATACGGGAGGGCTTACCATCTGGCCCCAGTGCTGCAATGATACCGCGAG
ACCCACGCTCACCGGCTCCAGATTTATCAGCAATAAACCAGCCAGCCGGAAGGGCCGAGCGCAGAAGTGG
TCCTGCAACTTTATCCGCCTCCATCCAGTCTATTAATTGTTGCCGGGAAGCTAGAGTAAGTAGTTCGCCA
GTTAATAGTTTGCGCAACGTTGTTGCCATTGCTACAGGCATCGTGGTGTCACGCTCGTCGTTTGGTATGG
CTTCATTCAGCTCCGGTTCCCAACGATCAAGGCGAGTTACATGATCCCCCATGTTGTGCAAAAAAGCGGT
TAGCTCCTTCGGTCCTCCGATCGTTGTCAGAAGTAAGTTGGCCGCAGTGTTATCACTCATGGTTATGGCA
GCACTGCATAATTCTCTTACTGTCATGCCATCCGTAAGATGCTTTTCTGTGACTGGTGAGTACTCAACCA
AGTCATTCTGAGAATAGTGTATGCGGCGACCGAGTTGCTCTTGCCCGGCGTCAATACGGGATAATACCGC
GCCACATAGCAGAACTTTAAAAGTGCTCATCATTGGAAAACGTTCTTCGGGGCGAAAACTCTCAAGGATC
TTACCGCTGTTGAGATCCAGTTCGATGTAACCCACTCGTGCACCCAACTGATCTTCAGCATCTTTTACTT
TCACCAGCGTTTCTGGGTGAGCAAAAACAGGAAGGCAAAATGCCGCAAAAAAGGGAATAAGGGCGACACG
GAAATGTTGAATACTCATACTCTTCCTTTTTCAATATTATTGAAGCATTTATCAGGGTTATTGTCTCATG
AGCGGATACATA
Features (pLannotate 1.2.2; 13 found; start..end, strand, type, name):
     72..312     +  promoter       U6 promoter: RNA polymerase III promoter for human U6 snRNA
    341..416     +  misc_RNA       gRNA scaffold: guide RNA scaffold for the Streptococcus pyogenes CRISPR/Cas9 system
    428..449     -  protein_bind   attB2 (fragment): mutant version of attB; recombination site for the Gateway® BP reaction BP Clonase™
    463..517     -  CDS            lacI (fragment): lac repressor; lacI; The lac repressor binds to the lac operator to inhibit transcription in E. coli. This inhibition can be relieved by adding lactose or isopropyl-β-D-thiogalactopyranoside (IPTG).
    519..652     -  rep_origin     RSF ori (fragment): Plasmids containing the RSF 1030 origin of replication can be propagated in E. coli cells that contain additional plasmids with compatible origins.
    658..714     +  misc_feature   MCS: pUC18/19 multiple cloning site
    751..767     -  protein_bind   lac operator: The lac repressor binds to the lac operator to inhibit transcription in E. coli. This inhibition can be relieved by adding lactose or isopropyl-β-D-thiogalactopyranoside (IPTG). lac repressor encoded by lacI
    775..805     -  promoter       lac promoter: promoter for the E. coli lac operon
    820..841     -  protein_bind   CAP binding site: CAP binding activates transcription in the presence of cAMP. E. coli catabolite activator protein
    854..946     -  CDS            lacI (fragment): lac repressor; lacI; The lac repressor binds to the lac operator to inhibit transcription in E. coli. This inhibition can be relieved by adding lactose or isopropyl-β-D-thiogalactopyranoside (IPTG).
   1129..1717    -  rep_origin     ori: high-copy-number ColE1/pMB1/pBR322/pUC origin of replication
   1888..2748    -  CDS            AmpR: β-lactamase; bla; confers resistance to ampicillin, carbenicillin, and related antibiotics
   2749..41      -  promoter       AmpR promoter (across the origin): bla
