[The description below was written by a language model from this plasmid's Addgene catalogue record and pLannotate feature annotations shown in this document.]
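Description:
Bmpr2 gRNA#3 is a small (about 2.8 kb) mammalian CRISPR guide RNA expression plasmid built on a minimal "gRNA backbone" and designed for Cas9-mediated knockout of mouse Bmpr2, the gene encoding the type II bone morphogenetic protein receptor. The functional cassette consists of the human U6 promoter, an RNA polymerase III promoter suited to producing short, uncapped transcripts, followed by a short unannotated gap where the Bmpr2-targeting spacer sits, and then the Streptococcus pyogenes Cas9 guide RNA scaffold. Transcription yields a single guide RNA that directs SpCas9 to the Bmpr2 locus. No Cas9 coding sequence appears in the feature table, so the nuclease must be supplied from a separate construct or source, and the plasmid carries no mammalian selection marker or reporter.

In bacteria the plasmid is maintained through a ColE1/pUC-type origin and selected with ampicillin via the β-lactamase gene and its own promoter. The catalogue entry lists it as low copy, whereas the annotated origin is of the type usually described as high copy; the record does not resolve this difference. The remaining annotations are cloning-vector remnants: a pUC18/19 multiple cloning site, the lac promoter, operator and CAP binding site, a partial attB2 Gateway site, and short fragments matching lacI and an RSF origin. These probably play no role in guide expression. The "#3" in the name suggests it is one of several guides against the same gene. The associated publication concerns BMPR-2 in the dendritic remodelling of mitral cells, consistent with use for loss-of-function studies in mouse neurons.
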