Addgene plasmid #163390: Bmpr2 gRNA#3
Purpose: Cas9-mediated knockout of Bmpr2 in mammalian cells
Depositing lab: Takeshi Imai. Depositing organization: Kyushu University. Publication: BMPR-2 gates activity-dependent stabilization of primary dendrites during mitral cell remodeling. Aihara S, Fujimoto S, Sakaguchi R, Imai T. Cell Rep. 2021 Jun 22;35(12):109276. doi: 10.1016/j.celrep.2021.109276. PubMed 34161760.
Backbone
  Vector backbone: gRNA backbone
  Backbone size w/o insert (bp): 2763
  Total vector size (bp): 2812
  Vector type: Mammalian Expression, CRISPR
Growth in bacteria
  Bacterial resistance: Ampicillin, 100 μg/mL
  Growth temperature: 37°C
  Growth strain: DH5alpha
  Copy number: Low Copy
Gene/Insert
  Gene/Insert name: Bmpr2
  gRNA/shRNA sequence: CGATACGGAGCAGTATATAAAGG
  Species: M. musculus (mouse)
  GenBank ID: NM_007561.4
  Entrez Gene: Bmpr2 (a.k.a. 2610024H22Rik, BMP-2, BMPR-2, BMPR-II, BMPRII, BRK-3, Gm20272)
Terms and licenses: Academic/Nonprofit Terms; Industry Terms: Not Available to Industry
How to cite: Bmpr2 gRNA#3 was a gift from Takeshi Imai (Addgene plasmid # 163390 ; http://n2t.net/addgene:163390 ; RRID:Addgene_163390)
